>Addgene plasmid #31955 | pBabe hygro 3xFLAG Dna2 wt | addgene full sequence | sequence record 451632 | Addgene NGS Result
GGCCAGACTGTTACCACTCCCTTAAGTTTGACCTTAGGTCACTGGAAAGATGTCGAGCGGATCGCTCACA
ACCAGTCGGTAGATGTCAAGAAGAGACGTTGGGTTACCTTCTGCTCTGCAGAATGGCCAACCTTTAACGT
CGGATGGCCGCGAGACGGCACCTTTAACCGAGACCTCATCACCCAGGTTAAGATCAAGGTCTTTTCACCT
GGCCCGCATGGACACCCAGACCAGGTCCCCTACATCGTGACCTGGGAAGCCTTGGCTTTTGACCCCCCTC
CCTGGGTCAAGCCCTTTGTACACCCTAAGCCTCCGCCTCCTCTTCCTCCATCCGCCCCGTCTCTCCCCCT
TGAACCTCCTCGTTCGACCCCGCCTCGATCCTCCCTTTATCCAGCCCTCACTCCTTCTCTAGGCGCCGGC
CGGATCCGCCGCCACCATGGACTACAAAGACCATGACGGTGATTATAAAGATCATGACATCGATTACAAG
GATGACGATGACTTAATTAAAGAGCAGCTGAACGAACTGGAGCTGCTGATGGAGAAGAGTTTTTGGGAGG
AGGCGGAGCTGCCGGCGGAGCTATTTCAGAAGAAAGTGGTAGCTTCCTTTCCAAGAACAGTTCTGAGCAC
AGGAATGGATAACCGGTACCTGGTGTTGGCAGTCAATACTGTACAGAACAAAGAGGGAAACTGTGAAAAG
CGCCTGGTCATCACTGCTTCACAGTCACTAGAAAATAAAGAACTATGCATCCTTAGGAATGACTGGTGTT
CTGTTCCAGTAGAGCCAGGAGATATCATTCATTTGGAGGGAGACTGCACATCTGACACTTGGATAATAGA
TAAAGATTTTGGATATTTGATTCTGTATCCAGACATGCTGATTTCTGGCACCAGCATAGCCAGTAGTATT
CGATGTATGAGAAGAGCTGTCCTGAGTGAAACTTTTAGGAGCTCTGATCCAGCCACACGCCAAATGCTAA
TTGGTACGGTTCTCCATGAGGTGTTTCAAAAAGCCATAAATAATAGCTTTGCCCCAGAAAAGCTACAAGA
ACTTGCTTTTCAAACAATTCAAGAAATAAGACATTTGAAGGAAATGTACCGCTTAAATCTAAGTCAAGAT
GAAATAAAACAAGAAGTAGAGGACTATCTTCCTTCGTTTTGTAAATGGGCAGGAGATTTCATGCATAAAA
ACACTTCGACTGACTTCCCTCAGATGCAGCTCTCTCTGCCAAGTGATAATAGTAAGGATAATTCAACATG
TAACATTGAAGTCGTGAAACCAATGGATATTGAAGAAAGCATTTGGTCCCCTAGGTTTGGATTGAAAGGC
AAAATAGATGTTACAGTTGGTGTGAAAATACATCGAGGGTATAAAACAAAATACAAGATAATGCCGCTGG
AACTTAAAACTGGCAAAGAATCAAATTCTATTGAACACCGTAGTCAGGTTGTTCTGTACACTCTACTAAG
CCAAGAGAGAAGAGCTGATCCAGAGGCTGGCTTGCTTCTCTACCTCAAGACTGGTCAGATGTACCCTGTG
CCTGCCAACCATCTAGATAAAAGAGAATTATTAAAGCTAAGAAACCAGATGGCATTCTCATTGTTTCACC
GTATTAGCAAATCTGCTACTAGACAGAAGACACAGCTTGCTTCTTTGCCACAAATAATTGAGGAAGAGAA
AACTTGTAAATATTGTTCACAAATTGGCAATTGTGCTCTTTATAGCAGAGCAGTTGAACAACAGATGGAT
TGTAGTTCAGTCCCAATTGTGATGCTGCCCAAAATAGAAGAAGAAACCCAGCATCTGAAGCAAACACACT
TAGAATATTTCAGCCTTTGGTGTCTAATGTTAACCCTGGAGTCACAATCGAAGGATAATAAAAAGAATCA
CCAAAATATCTGGCTAATGCCTGCTTCGGAAATGGAGAAGAGTGGCAGTTGCATTGGAAACCTGATTAGA
ATGGAACATGTAAAGATAGTTTGTGATGGGCAATATTTACATAATTTCCAATGTAAACATGGTGCCATAC
CTGTCACAAATCTAATGGCAGGTGACAGAGTTATTGTAAGTGGAGAAGAAAGGTCACTGTTTGCTTTGTC
TAGAGGATATGTGAAGGAGATTAACATGACAACAGTAACTTGTTTATTAGACAGAAACTTGTCGGTCCTT
CCAGAATCAACTTTGTTCAGATTAGACCAAGAAGAAAAAAATTGTGATATAGATACCCCATTAGGAAATC
TTTCCAAATTGATGGAAAACACGTTTGTCAGCAAAAAACTTCGAGATTTAATTATTGACTTTCGTGAACC
TCAGTTTATATCCTACCTTAGTTCTGTTCTTCCACATGATGCAAAGGATACAGTTGCCTGCATTCTAAAG
GGTTTGAATAAGCCTCAGAGGCAAGCGATGAAAAAGGTACTTCTTTCAAAAGACTACACACTCATCGTGG
GTATGCCTGGGACAGGAAAAACAACTACGATATGTACTCTCGTAAGAATTCTCTACGCCTGTGGTTTTAG
CGTTTTGTTGACCAGCTATACACACTCTGCTGTTGACAATATTCTTTTGAAGTTAGCCAAGTTTAAAATA
GGATTTTTGCGTTTGGGTCAGATTCAGAAGGTTCATCCAGCTATCCAGCAATTTACAGAGCAAGAAATTT
GCAGATCAAAGTCCATTAAATCCTTAGCTCTTCTAGAAGAACTCTACAATAGTCAACTTATAGTTGCAAC
AACATGTATGGGAATAAACCATCCAATATTTTCCCGTAAAATTTTTGATTTTTGTATTGTGGATGAAGCC
TCTCAAATTAGCCAACCAATTTGTCTGGGCCCCCTTTTTTTTTCACGGAGATTTGTGTTAGTGGGGGACC
ATCAGCAGCTTCCTCCCCTGGTGCTAAACCGTGAAGCAAGAGCTCTTGGCATGAGTGAAAGCTTATTCAA
GAGGCTGGAGCAGAATAAGAGTGCTGTTGTACAGTTAACCGTGCAGTACAGAATGAACAGTAAAATTATG
TCCTTAAGTAATAAGCTGACCTATGAGGGCAAGCTGGAGTGTGGATCAGACAAAGTGGCCAATGCAGTGA
TAAACCTACGTCACTTTAAAGATGTGAAGCTGGAACTGGAATTTTATGCTGACTATTCTGATAATCCTTG
GTTGATGGGAGTATTTGAACCCAACAATCCTGTTTGTTTCCTTAATACAGACAAGGTTCCAGCGCCAGAA
CAAGTTGAAAAAGGTGGTGTGAGCAATGTAACAGAAGCCAAACTCATAGTTTTCCTAACCTCCATTTTTG
TTAAGGCTGGATGCAGTCCCTCTGATATTGGTATTATTGCACCGTACAGGCAGCAATTAAAGATCATCAA
TGATTTATTGGCACGTTCTATTGGGATGGTCGAAGTTAATACAGTAGACAAATACCAAGGAAGGGACAAA
AGTATTGTCCTAGTATCTTTTGTTAGAAGTAATAAGGATGGAACTGTTGGTGAACTCTTGAAAGATTGGC
GACGTCTTAATGTTGCTATAACCAGAGCCAAACATAAACTGATTCTTCTGGGGTGTGTGCCCTCACTAAA
TTGCTATCCTCCTTTGGAGAAGCTGCTTAATCATTTAAACTCAGAAAAATTAATCATTGATCTTCCATCA
AGAGAACATGAAAGTCTTTGCCACATATTGGGTGACTTTCAAAGAGAATAGGTCGACCCTGTGGAATGTG
TGTCAGTTAGGGTGTGGAAAGTCCCCAGGCTCCCCAGCAGGCAGAAGTATGCAAAGCATGCATCTCAATT
AGTCAGCAACCAGGTGTGGAAAGTCCCCAGGCTCCCCAGCAGGCAGAAGTATGCAAAGCATGCATCTCAA
TTAGTCAGCAACCATAGTCCCGCCCCTAACTCCGCCCATCCCGCCCCTAACTCCGCCCAGTTCCGCCCAT
TCTCCGCCCCATGGCTGACTAATTTTTTTTATTTATGCAGAGGCCGAGGCCGCCTCGGCCTCTGAGCTAT
TCCAGAAGTAGTGAGGAGGCTTTTTTGGAGGCCTAGGCTTTTGCAAAAAGCTTGCCAGCTGGGGCGCCCT
CTGGTAAGGTTGGGAAGCCCTGCAGATCTGATCCCGGGGGGCAATGAGATATGAAAAAGCCTGAACTCAC
CGCGACGTCTGTCGAGAAGTTTCTGATCGAAAAGTTCGACAGCGTCTCCGACCTGATGCAGCTCTCGGAG
GGCGAAGAATCTCGTGCTTTCAGCTTCGATGTAGGAGGGCGTGGATATGTCCTGCGGGTAAATAGCTGCG
CCGATGGTTTCTACAAAGATCGTTATGTTTATCGGCACTTTGCATCGGCCGCGCTCCCGATTCCGGAAGT
GCTTGACATTGGGGAATTTAGCGAGAGCCTGACCTATTGCATCTCCCGCCGTGCACAGGGTGTCACGTTG
CAAGACCTGCCTGAAACCGAACTGCCCGCTGTTCTGCAGCCGGTCGCGGAGGCCATGGATGCGATCGCTG
CGGCCGATCTTAGCCAGACGAGCGGGTTCGGCCCATTCGGACCGCAAGGAATCGGTCAATACACTACATG
GCGTGATTTCATATGCGCGATTGCTGATCCCCATGTGTATCACTGGCAAACTGTGATGGACGACACCGTC
AGTGCGTCCGTCGCGCAGGCTCTCGATGAGCTGATGCTTTGGGCCGAGGACTGCCCCGAAGTCCGGCACC
TCGTGCACGCGGATTTCGGCTCCAACAATGTCCTGACGGACAATGGCCGCATAACAGCGGTCATTGACTG
GAGCGAGGCGATGTTCGGGGATTCCCAATACGAGGTCGCCAACATCTTCTTCTGGAGGCCGTGGTTGGCT
TGTATGGAGCAGCAGACGCGCTACTTCGAGCGGAGGCATCCGGAGCTTGCAGGATCGCCGCGGCTCCGGG
CGTATATGCTCCGCATTGGTCTTGACCAACTCTATCAGAGCTTGGTTGACGGCAATTTCGATGATGCAGC
TTGGGCGCAGGGTCGATGCGACGCAATCGTCCGATCCGGAGCCGGGACTGTCGGGCGTACACAAATCGCC
CGCAGAAGCGCGGCCGTCTGGACCGATGGCTGTGTAGAAGTACTCGCCGATAGTGGAAACCGACGCCCCA
GCACTCGTCCGAGGGCAAAGGAATAGAGTAGATGCCGACCGGGATCTATCGATGCGTTGCTGGCGTTTTT
CCATAGGCTCCGCCCCCCTGACGAGCATCACAAAAATCGACGCTCAAGTCAGAGGTGGCGAAACCCGACA
GGACTATAAAGATACCAGGCGTTTCCCCCTGGAAGCTCCCTCGTGCGCTCTCCTGTTCCGACCCTGCCGC
TTACCGGATACCTGTCCGCCTTTCTCCCTTCGGGAAGCGTGGCGCTTTCTCATAGCTCACGCTGTAGGTA
TCTCAGTTCGGTGTAGGTCGTTCGCTCCAAGCTGGGCTGTGTGCACGAACCCCCCGTTCAGCCCGACCGC
TGCGCCTTATCCGGTAACTATCGTCTTGAGTCCAACCCGGTAAGACACGACTTATCGCCACTGGCAGCAG
CCACTGGTAACAGGATTAGCAGAGCGAGGTATGTAGGCGGTGCTACAGAGTTCTTGAAGTGGTGGCCTAA
CTACGGCTACACTAGAAGAACAGTATTTGGTATCTGCGCTCTGCTGAAGCCAGTTACCTTCGGAAAAAGA
GTTGGTAGCTCTTGATCCGGCAAACAAACCACCGCTGGTAGCGGTGGTTTTTTTGTTTGCAAGCAGCAGA
TTACGCGTAACCACCACACCCGCCGCATCGATAAAATAAAAGATTTTATTTAGTCTCCAGAAAAAGGGGG
GAATGAAAGACCCCACCTGTAGGTTTGGCAAGCTAGCTTAAGTAACGCCATTTTGCAAGGCATGGAAAAA
TACATAACTGAGAATAGAGAAGTTCAGATCAAGGTCAGGAACAGATGGAACAGCTGAATATGGGCCAAAC
AGGATATCTGTGGTAAGCAGTTCCTGCCCCGGCTCAGGGCCAAGAACAGATGGAACAGCTGAATATGGGC
CAAACAGGATATCTGTGGTAAGCAGTTCCTGCCCCGGCTCAGGGCCAAGAACAGATGGTCCCCAGATGCG
GTCCAGCCCTCAGCAGTTTCTAGAGAACCATCAGATGTTTCCAGGGTGCCCCAAGGACCTGAAATGACCC
TGTGCCTTATTTGAACTAACCAATCAGTTCGCTTCTCGCTTCTGTTCGCGCGCTTCTGCTCCCCGAGCTC
AATAAAAGAGCCCACAACCCCTCACTCGGGGCGCCAGTCCTCCGATTGACTGAGTCGCCCGGGTACCCGT
GTATCCAATAAACCCTCTTGCAGTTGCATCCGACTTGTGGTCTCGCTGTTCCTTGGGAGGGTCTCCTCTG
AGTGATTGACTACCCGTCAGCGGGGGTCTTTCACATGCAGCATGTATCAAAATTAATTTGGTTTTTTTTC
TTAAGTATTTACATTAAATGGCCATAGTTGCATTAATGAATCGGCCAACGCGCGGGGAGAGGCGGTTTGC
GTATTGGGCGCTCTTCCGCTTCCTCGCTCACTGACTCGCTGCGCTCGGTCGTTCGGCTGCGGCGAGCGGT
ATCAGCTCACTCAAAGGCGGTAATACGGTTATCCACAGAATCAGGGGATAACGCAGGAAAGAACATGTGA
GCAAAAGGCCAGCAAAAGGCCAGGAACCGTAAAAAGGCCGCGTTGCTGGCGTTTTTCCATAGGCTCCGCC
CCCCTGACGAGCATCACAAAAATCGACGCTCAAGTCAGAGGTGGCGAAACCCGACAGGACTATAAAGATA
CCAGGCGTTTCCCCCTGGAAGCTCCCTCGTGCGCTCTCCTGTTCCGACCCTGCCGCTTACCGGATACCTG
TCCGCCTTTCTCCCTTCGGGAAGCGTGGCGCTTTCTCATAGCTCACGCTGTAGGTATCTCAGTTCGGTGT
AGGTCGTTCGCTCCAAGCTGGGCTGTGTGCACGAACCCCCCGTTCAGCCCGACCGCTGCGCCTTATCCGG
TAACTATCGTCTTGAGTCCAACCCGGTAAGACACGACTTATCGCCACTGGCAGCAGCCACTGGTAACAGG
ATTAGCAGAGCGAGGTATGTAGGCGGTGCTACAGAGTTCTTGAAGTGGTGGCCTAACTACGGCTACACTA
GAAGAACAGTATTTGGTATCTGCGCTCTGCTGAAGCCAGTTACCTTCGGAAAAAGAGTTGGTAGCTCTTG
ATCCGGCAAACAAACCACCGCTGGTAGCGGTGGTTTTTTTGTTTGCAAGCAGCAGATTACGCGCAGAAAA
AAAGGATCTCAAGAAGATCCTTTGATCTTTTCTACGGGGTCTGACGCTCAGTGGAACGAAAACTCACGTT
AAGGGATTTTGGTCATGAGATTATCAAAAAGGATCTTCACCTAGATCCTTTTGCGGCCGCAAATCAATCT
AAAGTATATATGAGTAAACTTGGTCTGACAGTTACCAATGCTTAATCAGTGAGGCACCTATCTCAGCGAT
CTGTCTATTTCGTTCATCCATAGTTGCCTGACTCCCCGTCGTGTAGATAACTACGATACGGGAGGGCTTA
CCATCTGGCCCCAGTGCTGCAATGATACCGCGAGACCCACGCTCACCGGCTCCAGATTTATCAGCAATAA
ACCAGCCAGCCGGAAGGGCCGAGCGCAGAAGTGGTCCTGCAACTTTATCCGCCTCCATCCAGTCTATTAA
TTGTTGCCGGGAAGCTAGAGTAAGTAGTTCGCCAGTTAATAGTTTGCGCAACGTTGTTGCCATTGCTACA
GGCATCGTGGTGTCACGCTCGTCGTTTGGTATGGCTTCATTCAGCTCCGGTTCCCAACGATCAAGGCGAG
TTACATGATCCCCCATGTTGTGCAAAAAAGCGGTTAGCTCCTTCGGTCCTCCGATCGTTGTCAGAAGTAA
GTTGGCCGCAGTGTTATCACTCATGGTTATGGCAGCACTGCATAATTCTCTTACTGTCATGCCATCCGTA
AGATGCTTTTCTGTGACTGGTGAGTACTCAACCAAGTCATTCTGAGAATAGTGTATGCGGCGACCGAGTT
GCTCTTGCCCGGCGTCAATACGGGATAATACCGCGCCACATAGCAGAACTTTAAAAGTGCTCATCATTGG
AAAACGTTCTTCGGGGCGAAAACTCTCAAGGATCTTACCGCTGTTGAGATCCAGTTCGATGTAACCCACT
CGTGCACCCAACTGATCTTCAGCATCTTTTACTTTCACCAGCGTTTCTGGGTGAGCAAAAACAGGAAGGC
AAAATGCCGCAAAAAAGGGAATAAGGGCGACACGGAAATGTTGAATACTCATACTCTTCCTTTTTCAATA
TTATTGAAGCATTTATCAGGGTTATTGTCTCATGAGCGGATACATATTTGAATGTATTTAGAAAAATAAA
CAAATAGGGGTTCCGCGCACATTTCCCCGAAAAGTGCCACCTGCAGCCTGAATATGGGCCAAACAGGATA
TCTGTGGTAAGCAGTTCCTGCCCCGGCTCAGGGCCAAGAACAGATGGTCCCCAGATGCGGTCCAGCCCTC
AGCAGTTTCTAGAGAACCATCAGATGTTTCCAGGGTGCCCCAAGGACCTGAAATGACCCTGTGCCTTATT
TGAACTAACCAATCAGTTCGCTTCTCGCTTCTGTTCGCGCGCTTCTGCTCCCCGAGCTCAATAAAAGAGC
CCACAACCCCTCACTCGGGGCGCCAGTCCTCCGATTGACTGAGTCGCCCGGGTACCCGTGTATCCAATAA
ACCCTCTTGCAGTTGCATCCGACTTGTGGTCTCGCTGTTCCTTGGGAGGGTCTCCTCTGAGTGATTGACT
ACCCGTCAGCGGGGGTCTTTCATTTGGGGGCTCGTCCGGGATCGGGAGACCCCTGCCCAGGGACCACCGA
CCCACCACCGGGAGGCAAGCTGGCCAGCAACTTATCTGTGTCTGTCCGATTGTCTAGTGTCTATGACTGA
TTTTATGCGCCTGCGTCGGTACTAGTTAGCTAACTAGCTCTGTATCTGGCGGACCCGTGGTGGAACTGAC
GAGTTCTGAACACCCGGCCGCAACCCTGGGAGACGTCCCAGGGACTTTGGGGGCCGTTTTTGTGGCCCGA
CCTGAGGAAGGGAGTCGATGTGGAATCCGACCCCGTCAGGATATGTGGTTCTGGTAGGAGACGAGAACCT
AAAACAGTTCCCGCCTCCGTCTGAATTTTTGCTTTCGGTTTGGAACCGAAGCCGCGCGTCTTGTCTGCTG
CAGCGCTGCAGCATCGTTCTGTGTTGTCTCTGTCTGACTGTGTTTCTGTATTTGTCTGAAAATTAG
Features (pLannotate 1.2.2; 15 found; start..end, strand, type, name):
      1..417     +  CDS            gag (truncated): truncated Moloney murine leukemia virus (MMLV) gag gene lacking the start codon
    440..502     +  CDS            3xFLAG: three tandem FLAG® epitope tags, followed by an enterokinase cleavage site
    512..3688    +  CDS            DNA2: DNA2_HUMAN - Also known as DNA2L, KIAA0083. Experimental evidence at protein level: Swiss-Prot protein existence level 1. Key enzyme involved in DNA replication and DNA repair in nucleus and mitochondrion. Involved in Okazaki fragments processing by cleaving long flaps that escape FEN1: flaps that are longer than 27 nucleotides are coated by replication protein A complex (RPA), leading to recruit DNA2 which cleaves the flap until it is too short to bind RPA and becomes a substrate for FEN1. Also involved in 5'-end resection of DNA during double-strand break (DSB) repair: recruited by BLM and m
   3708..4037    +  promoter       SV40 promoter: SV40 enhancer and early promoter
   4111..5133    +  CDS            hph: KHYB_ECOLX - Experimental evidence at protein level: Swiss-Prot protein existence level 1. The aminoglycoside phosphotransferases achieve inactivation of their antibiotic substrates by phosphorylation. Only phosphorylates hygromycin and closely related compounds such as demethyl analogs and destomycin. From Escherichia coli.
   5178..5747    -  rep_origin     ori: high-copy-number ColE1/pMB1/pBR322/pUC origin of replication
   5745..5766    -  rep_origin     f1 ori (fragment): f1 bacteriophage origin of replication; arrow indicates direction of (+) strand synthesis
   5812..5933    +  LTR            3' LTR (ΔU3) (fragment): self-inactivating 3' long terminal repeat (LTR) from Moloney murine leukemia virus
   5934..6403    +  LTR            LTR: long terminal repeat from Moloney murine leukemia virus
   6469..6521    -  CDS            lacI (fragment): lac repressor; lacI; The lac repressor binds to the lac operator to inhibit transcription in E. coli. This inhibition can be relieved by adding lactose or isopropyl-β-D-thiogalactopyranoside (IPTG).
   6704..7292    -  rep_origin     ori: high-copy-number ColE1/pMB1/pBR322/pUC origin of replication
   7452..8312    -  CDS            AmpR: β-lactamase; bla; confers resistance to ampicillin, carbenicillin, and related antibiotics
   8313..8417    -  promoter       AmpR promoter: bla
   8448..8842    +  LTR            LTR (fragment): long terminal repeat from Moloney murine leukemia virus
   8966..9240    +  misc_feature   MESV Ψ (fragment): packaging signal of murine embryonic stem cell virus
