>Addgene plasmid #31955 | pBabe hygro 3xFLAG Dna2 wt Sequencing Result | analyzer sequence | sequence record 309637
GGCCAGACTGTTACCACTCCCTTAAGTTTGACCTTAGGTCACTGGAAAGATGTCGAGCGGATCGCTCACA
ACCAGTCGGTAGATGTCAAGAAGAGACGTTGGGTTACCTTCTGCTCTGCAGAATGGCCAACCTTTAACGT
CGGATGGCCGCGAGACGGCACCTTTAACCGAGACCTCATCACCCAGGTTAAGATCAAGGTCTTTTCACCT
GGCCCGCATGGACACCCAGACCAGGTCCCCTACATCGTGACCTGGGAAGCCTTGGCTTTTGACCCCCCTC
CCTGGGTCAAGCCCTTTGTACACCCTAAGCCTCCGCCTCCTCTTCCTCCATCCGCCCCGTCTCTCCCCCT
TGAACCTCCTCGTTCGACCCCGCCTCGATCCTCCCTTTATCCAGCCCTCACTCCTTCTCTAGGCGCCGGC
CGGATCCGCCGCCACCATGGACTACAAAGACCATGACGGTGATTATAAAGATCATGACATCGATTACAAG
GATGACGATGACTTAATTAAAGAGCAGCTGAACGAACTGGAGCTGCTGATGGAGAAGAGTTTTTGGGAGG
AGGCGGAGCTGCCGGCGGAGCTATTTCAGAAGAAAGTGGTAGCTTCCTTTCCAAGAACAGTTCTGAGCAC
AGGAATGGATAACCGGTACCTGGTGTTGGCAGTCAATACTGTACAGAACAAAGAGGGAAACTGTGAAAAG
CGCCTGGTCATCACTGCTTCACAGTCACTAGAAAATAAAGAACTATGCATCCTTAGGAATGACTGGTGTT
CTGTTCCAGTAGAGCCAGGAGATATCATTCATTTGGAGGGAGACTGCACATCTGACACTTGGATAATAGA
TAAAGATTTTGGATATTTGATTCTGTATCCAGACATGCTGATTTCTGGCACCAGCATAGCCAGTAGTATT
CGATGTATGAGAAGAGCTGTCCTGAGTGAAACTTTTAGGAGCTCTGATCCAGCCACACGCCAAATGCTAA
TTGGTACGGTTCTCCATGAGGTGTTTCAAAAAGCCATAAATAATAGCTTTGCCCCAGAAAAGCTACAAGA
ACTTGCTTTTCAAACAATTCAAGAAATAAGACATTTGAAGGAAATGTACCGCTTAAATCTAAGTCAAGAT
GAAATAAAACAAGAAGTAGAGGACTATCTTCCTTCGTTTTGTAAATGGGCAGGAGATTTCATGCATAAAA
ACACTTCGACTGACTTCCCTCAGATGCAGCTCTCTCTGCCAAGTGATAATAGTAAGGATAATTCAACATG
TAACATTGAAGTCGTGAAACCAATGGATATTGAAGAAAGCATTTGGTCCCCTAGGTTTGGATTGAAAGGC
AAAATAGATGTTACAGTTGGTGTGAAAATACATCGAGGGTATAAAACAAAATACAAGATAATGCCGCTGG
AACTTAAAACTGGCAAAGAATCAAATTCTATTGAACACCGTAGTCAGGTTGTTCTGTACACTCTACTAAG
CCAAGAGAGAAGAGCTGATCCAGAGGCTGGCTTGCTTCTCTACCTCAAGACTGGTCAGATGTACCCTGTG
CCTGCCAACCATCTAGATAAAAGAGAATTATTAAAGCTAAGAAACCAGATGGCATTCTCATTGTTTCACC
GTATTAGCAAATCTGCTACTAGACAGAAGACACAGCTTGCTTCTTTGCCACAAATAATTGAGGAAGAGAA
AACTTGTAAATATTGTTCACAAATTGGCAATTGTGCTCTTTATAGCAGAGCAGTTGAACAACAGATGGAT
TGTAGTTCAGTCCCAATTGTGATGCTGCCCAAAATAGAAGAAGAAACCCAGCATCTGAAGCAAACACACT
TAGAATATTTCAGCCTTTGGTGTCTAATGTTAACCCTGGAGTCACAATCGAAGGATAATAAAAAGAATCA
CCAAAATATCTGGCTAATGCCTGCTTCGGAAATGGAGAAGAGTGGCAGTTGCATTGGAAACCTGATTAGA
ATGGAACATGTAAAGATAGTTTGTGATGGGCAATATTTACATAATTTCCAATGTAAACATGGTGCCATAC
CTGTCACAAATCTAATGGCAGGTGACAGAGTTATTGTAAGTGGAGAAGAAAGGTCACTGTTTGCTTTGTC
TAGAGGATATGTGAAGGAGATTAACATGACAACAGTAACTTGTTTATTAGACAGAAACTTGTCGGTCCTT
CCAGAATCAACTTTGTTCAGATTAGACCAAGAAGAAAAAAATTGTGATATAGATACCCCATTAGGAAATC
TTTCCAAATTGATGGAAAACACGTTTGTCAGCAAAAAACTTCGAGATTTAATTATTGACTTTCGTGAACC
TCAGTTTATATCCTACCTTAGTTCTGTTCTTCCACATGATGCAAAGGATACAGTTGCCTGCATTCTAAAG
GGTTTGAATAAGCCTCAGAGGCAAGCGATGAAAAAGGTACTTCTTTCAAAAGACTACACACTCATCGTGG
GTATGCCTGGGACAGGAAAAACAACTACGATATGTACTCTCGTAAGAATTCTCTACGCCTGTGGTTTTAG
CGTTTTGTTGACCAGCTATACACACTCTGCTGTTGACAATATTCTTTTGAAGTTAGCCAAGTTTAAAATA
GGATTTTTGCGTTTGGGTCAGATTCAGAAGGTTCATCCAGCTATCCAGCAATTTACAGAGCAAGAAATTT
GCAGATCAAAGTCCATTAAATCCTTAGCTCTTCTAGAAGAACTCTACAATAGTCAACTTATAGTTGCAAC
AACATGTATGGGAATAAACCATCCAATATTTTCCCGTAAAATTTTTGATTTTTGTATTGTGGATGAAGCC
TCTCAAATTAGCCAACCAATTTGTCTGGGCCCCCTTTTTTTTTCACGGAGATTTGTGTTAGTGGGGGACC
ATCAGCAGCTTCCTCCCCTGGTGCTAAACCGTGAAGCAAGAGCTCTTGGCATGAGTGAAAGCTTATTCAA
GAGGCTGGAGCAGAATAAGAGTGCTGTTGTACAGTTAACCGTGCAGTACAGAATGAACAGTAAAATTATG
TCCTTAAGTAATAAGCTGACCTATGAGGGCAAGCTGGAGTGTGGATCAGACAAAGTGGCCAATGCAGTGA
TAAACCTACGTCACTTTAAAGATGTGAAGCTGGAACTGGAATTTTATGCTGACTATTCTGATAATCCTTG
GTTGATGGGAGTATTTGAACCCAACAATCCTGTTTGTTTCCTTAATACAGACAAGGTTCCAGCGCCAGAA
CAAGTTGAAAAAGGTGGTGTGAGCAATGTAACAGAAGCCAAACTCATAGTTTTCCTAACCTCCATTTTTG
TTAAGGCTGGATGCAGTCCCTCTGATATTGGTATTATTGCACCGTACAGGCAGCAATTAAAGATCATCAA
TGATTTATTGGCACGTTCTATTGGGATGGTCGAAGTTAATACAGTAGACAAATACCAAGGAAGGGACAAA
AGTATTGTCCTAGTATCTTTTGTTAGAAGTAATAAGGATGGAACTGTTGGTGAACTCTTGAAAGATTGGC
GACGTCTTAATGTTGCTATAACCAGAGCCAAACATAAACTGATTCTTCTGGGGTGTGTGCCCTCACTAAA
TTGCTATCCTCCTTTGGAGAAGCTGCTTAATCATTTAAACTCAGAAAAATTAATCATTGATCTTCCATCA
AGAGAACATGAAAGTCTTTGCCACATATTGGGTGACTTTCAAAGAGAATAGGTCGACCCTGTGGAATGTG
TGTCAGTTAGGGTGTGGAAAGTCCCCAGGCTCCCCAGCAGGCAGAAGTATGCAAAGCATGCATCTCAATT
AGTCAGCAACCAGGTGTGGAAAGTCCCCAGGCTCCCCAGCAGGCAGAAGTATGCAAAGCATGCATCTCAA
TTAGTCAGCAACCATAGTCCCGCCCCTAACTCCGCCCATCCCGCCCCTAACTCCGCCCAGTTCCGCCCAT
TCTCCGCCCCATGGCTGACTAATTTTTTTTATTTATGCAGAGGCCGAGGCCGCCTCGGCCTCTGAGCTAT
TCCAGAAGTAGTGAGGAGGCTTTTTTGGAGGCCTAGGCTTTTGCAAAAAGCTTGCCAGCTGGGGCGCCCT
CTGGTAAGGTTGGGAAGCCCTGCAGATCTGATCCCGGGGGGCAATGAGATATGAAAAAGCCTGAACTCAC
CGCGACGTCTGTCGAGAAGTTTCTGATCGAAAAGTTCGACAGCGTCTCCGACCTGATGCAGCTCTCGGAG
GGCGAAGAATCTCGTGCTTTCAGCTTCGATGTAGGAGGGCGTGGATATGTCCTGCGGGTAAATAGCTGCG
CCGATGGTTTCTACAAAGATCGTTATGTTTATCGGCACTTTGCATCGGCCGCGCTCCCGATTCCGGAAGT
GCTTGACATTGGGGAATTTAGCGAGAGCCTGACCTATTGCATCTCCCGCCGTGCACAGGGTGTCACGTTG
CAAGACCTGCCTGAAACCGAACTGCCCGCTGTTCTGCAGCCGGTCGCGGAGGCCATGGATGCGATCGCTG
CGGCCGATCTTAGCCAGACGAGCGGGTTCGGCCCATTCGGACCGCAAGGAATCGGTCAATACACTACATG
GCGTGATTTCATATGCGCGATTGCTGATCCCCATGTGTATCACTGGCAAACTGTGATGGACGACACCGTC
AGTGCGTCCGTCGCGCAGGCTCTCGATGAGCTGATGCTTTGGGCCGAGGACTGCCCCGAAGTCCGGCACC
TCGTGCACGCGGATTTCGGCTCCAACAATGTCCTGACGGACAATGGCCGCATAACAGCGGTCATTGACTG
GAGCGAGGCGATGTTCGGGGATTCCCAATACGAGGTCGCCAACATCTTCTTCTGGAGGCCGTGGTTGGCT
TGTATGGAGCAGCAGACGCGCTACTTCGAGCGGAGGCATCCGGAGCTTGCAGGATCGCCGCGGCTCCGGG
CGTATATGCTCCGCATTGGTCTTGACCAACTCTATCAGAGCTTGGTTGACGGCAATTTCGATGATGCAGC
TTGGGCGCAGGGTCGATGCGACGCAATCGTCCGATCCGGAGCCGGGACTGTCGGGCGTACACAAATCGCC
CGCAGAAGCGCGGCCGTCTGGACCGATGGCTGTGTAGAAGTACTCGCCGATAGTGGAAACCGACGCCCCA
GCACTCGTCCGAGGGCAAAGGAATAGAGTAGATGCCGACCGGGATCTATCGATGCGTTGCTGGCGTTTTT
CCATAGGCTCCGCCCCCCTGACGAGCATCACAAAAATCGACGCTCAAGTCAGAGGTGGCGAAACCCGACA
GGACTATAAAGATACCAGGCGTTTCCCCCTGGAAGCTCCCTCGTGCGCTCTCCTGTTCCGACCCTGCCGC
TTACCGGATACCTGTCCGCCTTTCTCCCTTCGGGAAGCGTGGCGCTTTCTCATAGCTCACGCTGTAGGTA
TCTCAGTTCGGTGTAGGTCGTTCGCTCCAAGCTGGGCTGTGTGCACGAACCCCCCGTTCAGCCCGACCGC
TGCGCCTTATCCGGTAACTATCGTCTTGAGTCCAACCCGGTAAGACACGACTTATCGCCACTGGCAGCAG
CCACTGGTAACAGGATTAGCAGAGCGAGGTATGTAGGCGGTGCTACAGAGTTCTTGAAGTGGTGGCCTAA
CTACGGCTACACTAGAAGAACAGTATTTGGTATCTGCGCTCTGCTGAAGCCAGTTACCTTCGGAAAAAGA
GTTGGTAGCTCTTGATCCGGCAAACAAACCACCGCTGGTAGCGGTGGTTTTTTTGTTTGCAAGCAGCAGA
TTACGCGCAGAAAAAAAGGATCTCAAGAAGATCCTTTGATCTTTTCTACGGGGTCTGACGCTCAGTGGAA
CGAAAACTCACGTTAAGGGATTTTGGTCATGAGATTATCAAAAAGGATCTTCACCTAGATCCTTTTGCGG
CCGCAAATCAATCTAAAGTATATATGAGTAAACTTGGTCTGACAGTTACCAATGCTTAATCAGTGAGGCA
CCTATCTCAGCGATCTGTCTATTTCGTTCATCCATAGTTGCCTGACTCCCCGTCGTGTAGATAACTACGA
TACGGGAGGGCTTACCATCTGGCCCCAGTGCTGCAATGATACCGCGAGACCCACGCTCACCGGCTCCAGA
TTTATCAGCAATAAACCAGCCAGCCGGAAGGGCCGAGCGCAGAAGTGGTCCTGCAACTTTATCCGCCTCC
ATCCAGTCTATTAATTGTTGCCGGGAAGCTAGAGTAAGTAGTTCGCCAGTTAATAGTTTGCGCAACGTTG
TTGCCATTGCTACAGGCATCGTGGTGTCACGCTCGTCGTTTGGTATGGCTTCATTCAGCTCCGGTTCCCA
ACGATCAAGGCGAGTTACATGATCCCCCATGTTGTGCAAAAAAGCGGTTAGCTCCTTCGGTCCTCCGATC
GTTGTCAGAAGTAAGTTGGCCGCAGTGTTATCACTCATGGTTATGGCAGCACTGCATAATTCTCTTACTG
TCATGCCATCCGTAAGATGCTTTTCTGTGACTGGTGAGTACTCAACCAAGTCATTCTGAGAATAGTGTAT
GCGGCGACCGAGTTGCTCTTGCCCGGCGTCAATACGGGATAATACCGCGCCACATAGCAGAACTTTAAAA
GTGCTCATCATTGGAAAACGTTCTTCGGGGCGAAAACTCTCAAGGATCTTACCGCTGTTGAGATCCAGTT
CGATGTAACCCACTCGTGCACCCAACTGATCTTCAGCATCTTTTACTTTCACCAGCGTTTCTGGGTGAGC
AAAAACAGGAAGGCAAAATGCCGCAAAAAAGGGAATAAGGGCGACACGGAAATGTTGAATACTCATACTC
TTCCTTTTTCAATATTATTGAAGCATTTATCAGGGTTATTGTCTCATGAGCGGATACATATTTGAATGTA
TTTAGAAAAATAAACAAATAGGGGTTCCGCGCACATTTCCCCGAAAAGTGCCACCTGCAGCCTGAATATG
GGCCAAACAGGATATCTGTGGTAAGCAGTTCCTGCCCCGGCTCAGGGCCAAGAACAGATGGTCCCCAGAT
GCGGTCCAGCCCTCAGCAGTTTCTAGAGAACCATCAGATGTTTCCAGGGTGCCCCAAGGACCTGAAATGA
CCCTGTGCCTTATTTGAACTAACCAATCAGTTCGCTTCTCGCTTCTGTTCGCGCGCTTCTGCTCCCCGAG
CTCAATAAAAGAGCCCACAACCCCTCACTCGGGGCGCCAGTCCTCCGATTGACTGAGTCGCCCGGGTACC
CGTGTATCCAATAAACCCTCTTGCAGTTGCATCCGACTTGTGGTCTCGCTGTTCCTTGGGAGGGTCTCCT
CTGAGTGATTGACTACCCGTCAGCGGGGGTCTTTCATTTGGGGGCTCGTCCGGGATCGGGAGACCCCTGC
CCAGGGACCACCGACCCACCACCGGGAGGCAAGCTGGCCAGCAACTTATCTGTGTCTGTCCGATTGTCTA
GTGTCTATGACTGATTTTATGCGCCTGCGTCGGTACTAGTTAGCTAACTAGCTCTGTATCTGGCGGACCC
GTGGTGGAACTGACGAGTTCTGAACACCCGGCCGCAACCCTGGGAGACGTCCCAGGGACTTTGGGGGCCG
TTTTTGTGGCCCGACCTGAGGAAGGGAGTCGATGTGGAATCCGACCCCGTCAGGATATGTGGTTCTGGTA
GGAGACGAGAACCTAAAACAGTTCCCGCCTCCGTCTGAATTTTTGCTTTCGGTTTGGAACCGAAGCCGCG
CGTCTTGTCTGCTGCAGCGCTGCAGCATCGTTCTGTGTTGTCTCTGTCTGACTGTGTTTCTGTATTTGTC
TGAAAATTAG
Features (pLannotate 1.2.2; 10 found; start..end, strand, type, name):
      1..417     +  CDS            gag (truncated): truncated Moloney murine leukemia virus (MMLV) gag gene lacking the start codon
    440..502     +  CDS            3xFLAG: three tandem FLAG® epitope tags, followed by an enterokinase cleavage site
    512..3688    +  CDS            DNA2: DNA2_HUMAN - Also known as DNA2L, KIAA0083. Experimental evidence at protein level: Swiss-Prot protein existence level 1. Key enzyme involved in DNA replication and DNA repair in nucleus and mitochondrion. Involved in Okazaki fragments processing by cleaving long flaps that escape FEN1: flaps that are longer than 27 nucleotides are coated by replication protein A complex (RPA), leading to recruit DNA2 which cleaves the flap until it is too short to bind RPA and becomes a substrate for FEN1. Also involved in 5'-end resection of DNA during double-strand break (DSB) repair: recruited by BLM and m
   3708..4037    +  promoter       SV40 promoter: SV40 enhancer and early promoter
   4111..5133    +  CDS            hph: KHYB_ECOLX - Experimental evidence at protein level: Swiss-Prot protein existence level 1. The aminoglycoside phosphotransferases achieve inactivation of their antibiotic substrates by phosphorylation. Only phosphorylates hygromycin and closely related compounds such as demethyl analogs and destomycin. From Escherichia coli.
   5178..5766    -  rep_origin     ori: high-copy-number ColE1/pMB1/pBR322/pUC origin of replication
   5926..6786    -  CDS            AmpR: β-lactamase; bla; confers resistance to ampicillin, carbenicillin, and related antibiotics
   6787..6891    -  promoter       AmpR promoter: bla
   6922..7316    +  LTR            LTR (fragment): long terminal repeat from Moloney murine leukemia virus
   7440..7714    +  misc_feature   MESV Ψ (fragment): packaging signal of murine embryonic stem cell virus
