[The description below was written by a language model from this plasmid's Addgene catalogue record and pLannotate feature annotations shown in this document.]
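Description:
pBabe hygro 3xFLAG Dna2 wt is a Moloney murine leukemia virus-based retroviral vector for stable expression of N-terminally 3xFLAG-tagged wild-type human DNA2 (also called DNA2L) in mammalian cells. It is propagated in E. coli as a high-copy plasmid through a ColE1/pUC-type origin and an ampicillin resistance gene with its own bla promoter.

The retroviral cassette starts with a 5′ LTR, followed by a Ψ packaging signal and a truncated gag segment lacking its start codon; together these allow the transcript to be packaged into virions when the plasmid is introduced into a packaging cell line. No separate internal promoter is annotated upstream of the insert, so the tagged gene is presumably transcribed from the 5′ LTR, as is usual for pBabe vectors. The backbone supplies the 3xFLAG epitope, which includes an enterokinase cleavage site. The roughly 3.2 kb DNA2 coding sequence was cloned downstream between PacI and SalI sites. Its native start ATG was changed to AAA, so translation begins at the tag rather than internally. Downstream, an SV40 enhancer/early promoter drives the hygromycin phosphotransferase gene (hph) for selection of transduced cells.

DNA2 is a key enzyme in Okazaki fragment flap processing and in double-strand break end resection. The associated study examined its role in DNA replication, a setting where the FLAG tag supports detection or immunoprecipitation.

Two sequence records are annotated. The 9,306 nt full assembly shows the 3′ LTR region and a duplicated ori segment. The 7,780 nt record lacks the 3′ LTR annotations and appears to be incomplete in that region.
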