Addgene plasmid #31955: pBabe hygro 3xFLAG Dna2 wt
Depositing lab: Sheila Stewart. Depositing organization: Washington University in Saint Louis. Publication: Okazaki Fragment Processing-independent Role for Human Dna2 Enzyme during DNA Replication. Duxin JP, Moore HR, Sidorova J, Karanja K, Honaker Y, Dao B, Piwnica-Worms H, Campbell JL, Monnat RJ Jr, Stewart SA. J Biol Chem. 2012 Jun 22;287(26):21980-91. Epub 2012 May 7. 10.1074/jbc.M112.359018 PubMed 22570476.
Backbone
  Vector backbone: pBabe hygro 3xFLAG
  Backbone size w/o insert (bp): 5200
  Vector type: Mammalian Expression, Retroviral
  Selectable markers: Hygromycin
Growth in bacteria
  Bacterial resistance: Ampicillin, 100 μg/mL
  Growth temperature: 37°C
  Growth strain: DH5alpha
  Copy number: High Copy
Gene/Insert
  Gene/Insert name: hDna2 (alt name: Dna2L)
  Species: H. sapiens (human)
  Insert size (bp): 3200
  Mutation: Changed start ATG to AAA,
  GenBank ID: NM_001080449
  Entrez Gene: DNA2 (a.k.a. DNA2L, hDNA2)
  Tag / fusion protein: 3xFLAG (N terminal on backbone)
  Cloning method: Restriction Enzyme; 5′ cloning site PACI (not destroyed); 3′ cloning site Sal1 (not destroyed)
  Sequencing primers: 5′ pBABE 5'; 3′ pBABE 3'
Terms and licenses: Academic/Nonprofit Terms; Industry Terms: Not Available to Industry
Depositor comments: to get 3XFLAG hDna2 out cut with BAMH1 and SAL1
How to cite: pBabe hygro 3xFLAG Dna2 wt was a gift from Sheila Stewart (Addgene plasmid # 31955)
