>Addgene plasmid #31955 | pBabe hygro 3xFLAG Dna2 wt | depositor partial sequence | sequence record 36080 | 3XFLAG Dna2 wt
ATGACATCGATTACAATTGATGACGATGACTTAATTAAAGAGCAGCTGAACGAACTGGAGCTGCTGATGG
AGAAGAGTTTTTGGGAGGAGGCGGAGCTGCCGGCGGAGCTATTTCAGAAGAAAGTGGTAGCTTCCTTTCC
AAGAACAGTTCTGAGCACAGGAATGGATAACCGGTACCTGGTGTTGGCAGTCAATACTGTACAGAACAAA
GAGGGAAACTGTGAAAAGCGCCTGGTCATCACTGCTTCACAGTCACTAGAAAATAAAGAACTATGCATCC
TTAGGAATGACTGGTGTTCTGTTCCAGTAGAGCCAGGAGATATCATTCATTTGGAGGGAGACTGCACATC
TGACACTTGGATAATAGATAAAGATTTTGGATATTTGATTCTGTATCCAGACATGCTGATTTCTGGCACC
AGCATAGCCAGTAGTATTCGATGTATGAGAAGAGCTGTCCTGAGTGAAACTTTTAGGAGCTCTGATCCAG
CCACACGCCAAATGCTAATTGGTACGGTTCTCCATGAGGTGTTTCAAAAAGCCATAAATAATAGCTTTGC
CCCAGAAAAGCTACAAGAACTTGCTTTTCAAACAATTCAAGAAATAAGACATTTGAAGGAAATGTACCGC
TTAAATCTAAGTCAAGATGAAATAAAACAAGAAGTAGAGGACTATCTTCCTTCGTTTTGTAAATGGGCAG
GAGATTTCATGCATAAAAACACTTCGACTGACTTCCCTCAGATGCAGCTCTCTCTGCCAAGTGATAATAG
TAAGGATAATTCAACATGTAACATTGAAGTCGTGAAACCAATGGATATTGAAGAAAGCATTTGGTCCCCT
AGGTTTGGATTGAAAGGCAAAATAGATGTTACAGTTGGTGTGAAAATACATCGAGGGTATAAAACAAAAT
ACAAGATAATGCCGCTGGAACTTAAAACTGGCAAAGAATCAAATTCTATTGAACACCGTAGTCAGGTTGT
TCTGTACACTCTACTAAGCCAAGAGAGAAGAGCTGATCCAGAGGCTGGCTTGCTTCTCTACCTCAAGACT
GGTCAGATGTACCCTGTGCCTGCCAACCATCTAGATAAAAGAGAATTATTAAAGCTAAGAAACCAGATGG
CATTCTCATTGTTTCACCGTATTAGCAAATCTGCTACTAGACAGAAGACACAGCTTGCTTCTTTGCCACA
AATAATTGAGGAAGAGAAAACTTGTAAATATTGTTCACAAATTGGCAATTGTGCTCTTTATAGCAGAGCA
GTTGAACAACAGATGGATTGTAGTTCAGTCCCAATTGTGATGCTGCCCAAAATAGAAGAAGAAACCCAGC
ATCTGAAGCAAACACACTTAGAATATTTCAGCCTTTGGTGTCTAATGTTAACCCTGGAGTCACAATCGAA
GGATAATAAAAAGAATCACCAAAATATCTGGCTAATGCCTGCTTCGGAAATGGAGAAGAGTGGCAGTTGC
ATTGGAAACCTGATTAGAATGGAACATGTAAAGATAGTTTGTGATGGGCAATATTTACATAATTTCCAAT
GTAAACATGGTGCCATACCTGTCACAAATCTAATGGCAGGTGACAGAGTTATTGTAAGTGGAGAAGAAAG
GTCACTGTTTGCTTTGTCTAGAGGATATGTGAAGGAGATTAACATGACAACAGTAACTTGTTTATTAGAC
AGAAACTTGTCGGTCCTTCCAGAATCAACTTTGTTCAGATTAGACCAAGAAGAAAAAAATTGTGATATAG
ATACCCCATTAGGAAATCTTTCCAAATTGATGGAAAACACGTTTGTCAGCAAAAAACTTCGAGATTTAAT
TATTGACTTTCGTGAACCTCAGTTTATATCCTACCTTAGTTCTGTTCTTCCACATGATGCAAAGGATACA
GTTGCCTGCATTCTAAAGGGTTTGAATAAGCCTCAGAGGCAAGCGATGAAAAAGGTACTTCTTTCAAAAG
ACTACACACTCATCGTGGGTATGCCTGGGACAGGAAAAACAACTACGATATGTACTCTCGTAAGAATTCT
CTACGCCTGTGGTTTTAGCGTTTTGTTGACCAGCTATACACACTCTGCTGTTGACAATATTCTTTTGAAG
TTAGCCAAGTTTAAAATAGGATTTTTGCGTTTGGGTCAGATTCAGAAGGTTCATCCAGCTATCCAGCAAT
TTACAGAGCAAGAAATTTGCAGATCAAAGTCCATTAAATCCTTAGCTCTTCTAGAAGAACTCTACAATAG
TCAACTTATAGTTGCAACAACATGTATGGGAATAAACCATCCAATATTTTCCCGTAAAATTTTTGATTTT
TGTATTGTGGATGAAGCCTCTCAAATTAGCCAACCAATTTGTCTGGGCCCCCTTTTTTTTTCACGGAGAT
TTGTGTTAGTGGGGGACCATCAGCAGCTTCCTCCCCTGGTGCTAAACCGTGAAGCAAGAGCTCTTGGCAT
GAGTGAAAGCTTATTCAAGAGGCTGGAGCAGAATAAGAGTGCTGTTGTACAGTTAACCGTGCAGTACAGA
ATGAACAGTAAAATTATGTCCTTAAGTAATAAGCTGACCTATGAGGGCAAGCTGGAGTGTGGATCAGACA
AAGTGGCCAATGCAGTGATAAACCTACGTCACTTTAAAGATGTGAAGCTGGAACTGGAATTTTATGCTGA
CTATTCTGATAATCCTTGGTTGATGGGAGTATTTGAACCCAACAATCCTGTTTGTTTCCTTAATACAGAC
AAGGTTCCAGCGCCAGAACAAGTTGAAAAAGGTGGTGTGAGCAATGTAACAGAAGCCAAACTCATAGTTT
TCCTAACCTCCATTTTTGTTAAGGCTGGATGCAGTCCCTCTGATATTGGTATTATTGCACCGTACAGGCA
GCAATTAAAGATCATCAATGATTTATTGGCACGTTCTATTGGGATGGTCGAAGTTAATACAGTAGACAAA
TACCAAGGAAGGGACAAAAGTATTGTCCTAGTATCTTTTGTTAGAAGTAATAAGGATGGAACTGTTGGTG
AACTCTTGAAAGATTGGCGACGTCTTAATGTTGCTATAACCAGAGCCAAACATAAACTGATTCTTCTGGG
GTGTGTGCCCTCACTAAATTGCTATCCTCCTTTGGAGAAGCTGCTTAATCATTTAAACTCAGAAAAATTA
ATCATTGATCTTCCATCAAGAGAACATGAAAGTCTTTGCCACATATTGGGTGACTTTCAAAGAGAATAGG
TCGACCCTGTGGAATGTGTGTCAGTTAGGGTGTGGAAAGTCCCCAGGCTCCCCAGCAGGCAGAAGTATGC
AAAGCATGCATCTCAATTAGTCAGCAACCAGGTGTGGAAAG
