>Addgene plasmid #31955 | pBabe hygro 3xFLAG Dna2 wt | addgene partial sequence | sequence record 37528 | pBABE-5
ATCGCGCCACCATGGACTACAAAGACCATGACGGTGATTATAAAGATCATGACATCGATTACAAGGATGA
CGATGACTTAATTAAAGAGCAGCTGAACGAACTGGAGCTGCTGATGGAGAAGAGTTTTTGGGAGGAGGCG
GAGCTGCCGGCGGAGCTATTTCAGAAGAAAGTGGTAGCTTCCTTTCCAAGAACAGTTCTGAGCACAGGAA
TGGATAACCGGTACCTGGTGTTGGCAGTCAATACTGTACAGAACAAAGAGGGAAACTGTGAAAAGCGCCT
GGTCATCACTGCTTCACAGTCACTAGAAAATAAAGAACTATGCATCCTTAGGAATGACTGGTGTTCTGTT
CCAGTAGAGCCAGGAGATATCATTCATTTGGAGGGAGACTGCACATCTGACACTTGGATAATAGATAAAG
ATTTTGGATATTTGATTCTGTATCCAGACATGCTGATTTCTGGCACCAGCATAGCCAGTAGTATTCGATG
TATGAGAAGAGCTGTCCTGAGTGAAACTTTTAGGAGCTCTGATCCAGCCACACGCCAAATGCTAATTGGT
ACGGTTCTCCATGAGGTGTTTCAAAAAGCCATAAATAATAGCTTTGCCCCAGAAAAGCTACAAGAACTTG
CTTTTCAAACAATTCAAGAAATAAGACATTTGAAGGAAATGTACCGCTTAAATCTAAGTCAAGATGAAAT
AAAACAAGAAGTAGAGGACTATCTTCCTTCGTTTTGTAAATGGGCAGGAGATTTCATGCATAAAAACACT
TCGACTGACTTCCCTCAGATGCAGCTCTCTCTGCCAAGTGATAATAGTAAGGATAATTCAACATGTAACA
TTGAAGTCGTGNAAACCAATGGATATTGAAGAAAGCATTTGGTCCCCTAGGTTTGGATTGAAAGGCAAAA
TAGATGTTACAGTTGGTGTGAAAATACATCGAGGGTAT
